Addgene plasmid #174885: pTV-Usp5-5prime-1000-24MS96T-3F_NeoR
Purpose: Targeting vector for generating Usp5 STREAMING-tag KI cell
Depositing lab: Hiroshi Ochiai. Depositing organization: Hiroshima University. Publication: STREAMING-tag system reveals spatiotemporal relationships between transcriptional regulatory factors and transcriptional activity. Ohishi H, Shimada S, Uchino S, Li J, Sato Y, Shintani M, Owada H, Ohkawa Y, Pertsinidis A, Yamamoto T, Kimura H, Ochiai H. Nat Commun. 2022 Dec 20;13(1):7672. doi: 10.1038/s41467-022-35286-2. PubMed 36539402.
Backbone
  Vector backbone: pEB2
  Total vector size (bp): 10492
  Vector type: Mouse Targeting
  Selectable markers: Neomycin (select with G418)
Growth in bacteria
  Bacterial resistance: Ampicillin, 100 μg/mL
  Growth temperature: 37°C
  Growth strain: DH5alpha
  Copy number: High Copy
Gene/Insert
  Gene/Insert name: STREAMING-tag with homology arms for Usp5
  Species: Synthetic
  Cloning method: Gibson Cloning
  Sequencing primers: 5′ M13-fwr; 3′ M13-rev
Terms and licenses: Academic/Nonprofit Terms; Industry Terms: Not Available to Industry
How to cite: pTV-Usp5-5prime-1000-24MS96T-3F_NeoR was a gift from Hiroshi Ochiai (Addgene plasmid # 174885 ; http://n2t.net/addgene:174885 ; RRID:Addgene_174885)
