[The description below was written by a language model from this plasmid's Addgene catalogue record and pLannotate feature annotations shown in this document.]
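Description:
pTV-Usp5-5prime-1000-24MS96T-3F_NeoR is a roughly 10.5 kb mouse gene-targeting (donor) plasmid built on the pEB2 backbone, made to knock a synthetic STREAMING-tag cassette into the Usp5 locus. It is propagated in E. coli as a high-copy plasmid through a ColE1/pUC-type origin with ampicillin selection (AmpR under its bla promoter). The backbone also carries an f1 origin, lacZα/lac promoter remnants, and T7 and T3 promoters flanking the cloning region. The insert was assembled by Gibson cloning.

The most prominent annotated feature of the payload is a long array, spanning about 3.3 kb, of closely spaced tet operator sequences. The annotation software labels these as fragments of various Tet-regulated promoters, but they are best read as a tandem TetO repeat that serves as a binding platform for TetR rather than as functional promoters; the "96T" in the name suggests 96 copies. The "24MS" element in the name suggests a 24-copy MS2-type RNA stem-loop array, and an unannotated stretch upstream of the TetO array may hold this along with a Usp5 homology arm, but neither is annotated in the feature table. Downstream of the TetO array lie a splice acceptor, a fragment matching the N-terminal DnaE intein region, 3xFLAG epitope sequences, and an aminoglycoside phosphotransferase coding sequence that corresponds to the G418-selectable neomycin marker in the catalogue. No dedicated promoter is annotated for this marker, so its expression may depend on splicing into the endogenous transcript. A further unannotated stretch after the marker probably includes the second homology arm.

The vector is used to generate Usp5 STREAMING-tag knock-in cells. According to the associated publication title, the system examines spatiotemporal relationships between transcriptional regulatory factors and transcriptional activity.
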