Features (pLannotate 1.2.2; 112 found; start..end, strand, type, name):
     30..458     -  rep_origin     f1 ori (sequence partly withheld): f1 bacteriophage origin of replication; arrow indicates direction of (+) strand synthesis
    463..618     -  CDS            lacZα (fragment): LacZα fragment of β-galactosidase; lacZ fragment
    626..644     +  promoter       T7 promoter: promoter for bacteriophage T7 RNA polymerase
   2460..2485    -  promoter       PLtetO-1 promoter (fragment): modified phage lambda PL promoter with tet operator sites (Lutz and Bujard, 1997)
   2496..2514    -  promoter       PLtetO-1 promoter (fragment): modified phage lambda PL promoter with tet operator sites (Lutz and Bujard, 1997)
   2524..2543    -  promoter       tight TRE promoter (fragment): Tet-responsive promoter PTight, consisting of seven tet operator sequences followed by the minimal CMV promoter
   2568..2588    -  promoter       PLtetO-1 promoter (fragment): modified phage lambda PL promoter with tet operator sites (Lutz and Bujard, 1997)
   2599..2617    -  promoter       PLtetO-1 promoter (fragment): modified phage lambda PL promoter with tet operator sites (Lutz and Bujard, 1997)
   2628..2647    -  promoter       PLtetO-1 promoter (fragment): modified phage lambda PL promoter with tet operator sites (Lutz and Bujard, 1997)
   2673..2692    -  promoter       PLtetO-1 promoter (fragment): modified phage lambda PL promoter with tet operator sites (Lutz and Bujard, 1997)
   2702..2721    -  promoter       PLtetO-1 promoter (fragment): modified phage lambda PL promoter with tet operator sites (Lutz and Bujard, 1997)
   2731..2749    -  promoter       PLtetO-1 promoter (fragment): modified phage lambda PL promoter with tet operator sites (Lutz and Bujard, 1997)
   2776..2794    -  promoter       PLtetO-1 promoter (fragment): modified phage lambda PL promoter with tet operator sites (Lutz and Bujard, 1997)
   2804..2823    -  promoter       tight TRE promoter (fragment): Tet-responsive promoter PTight, consisting of seven tet operator sequences followed by the minimal CMV promoter
   2833..2853    -  promoter       PLtetO-1 promoter (fragment): modified phage lambda PL promoter with tet operator sites (Lutz and Bujard, 1997)
   2879..2898    -  promoter       PLtetO-1 promoter (fragment): modified phage lambda PL promoter with tet operator sites (Lutz and Bujard, 1997)
   2908..2927    -  promoter       PLtetO-1 promoter (fragment): modified phage lambda PL promoter with tet operator sites (Lutz and Bujard, 1997)
   2936..2955    -  promoter       tight TRE promoter (fragment): Tet-responsive promoter PTight, consisting of seven tet operator sequences followed by the minimal CMV promoter
   2981..3000    -  promoter       PLtetO-1 promoter (fragment): modified phage lambda PL promoter with tet operator sites (Lutz and Bujard, 1997)
   3010..3029    -  promoter       PLtetO-1 promoter (fragment): modified phage lambda PL promoter with tet operator sites (Lutz and Bujard, 1997)
   3039..3058    -  promoter       tight TRE promoter (fragment): Tet-responsive promoter PTight, consisting of seven tet operator sequences followed by the minimal CMV promoter
   3084..3103    -  promoter       PLtetO-1 promoter (fragment): modified phage lambda PL promoter with tet operator sites (Lutz and Bujard, 1997)
   3113..3132    -  promoter       PLtetO-1 promoter (fragment): modified phage lambda PL promoter with tet operator sites (Lutz and Bujard, 1997)
   3142..3162    -  promoter       PLtetO-1 promoter (fragment): modified phage lambda PL promoter with tet operator sites (Lutz and Bujard, 1997)
   3187..3206    -  promoter       PLtetO-1 promoter (fragment): modified phage lambda PL promoter with tet operator sites (Lutz and Bujard, 1997)
   3215..3235    -  protein_bind   tetracycline response element (fragment): contains seven copies of the tetracycline operator tetO tetracycline repressor TetR
   3246..3264    -  promoter       PLtetO-1 promoter (fragment): modified phage lambda PL promoter with tet operator sites (Lutz and Bujard, 1997)
   3289..3309    -  promoter       PLtetO-1 promoter (fragment): modified phage lambda PL promoter with tet operator sites (Lutz and Bujard, 1997)
   3320..3339    -  promoter       PLtetO-1 promoter (fragment): modified phage lambda PL promoter with tet operator sites (Lutz and Bujard, 1997)
   3348..3367    -  promoter       tight TRE promoter (fragment): Tet-responsive promoter PTight, consisting of seven tet operator sequences followed by the minimal CMV promoter
   3390..3412    -  promoter       PLtetO-1 promoter (fragment): modified phage lambda PL promoter with tet operator sites (Lutz and Bujard, 1997)
   3421..3441    -  promoter       PLtetO-1 promoter (fragment): modified phage lambda PL promoter with tet operator sites (Lutz and Bujard, 1997)
   3452..3473    -  promoter       H1-2O2 promoter (fragment): doxycycline-inducible variant of the human H1 RNA promoter (Henriksen et al., 2007)
   3497..3516    -  promoter       PLtetO-1 promoter (fragment): modified phage lambda PL promoter with tet operator sites (Lutz and Bujard, 1997)
   3526..3545    -  promoter       PLtetO-1 promoter (fragment): modified phage lambda PL promoter with tet operator sites (Lutz and Bujard, 1997)
   3555..3573    -  promoter       PLtetO-1 promoter (fragment): modified phage lambda PL promoter with tet operator sites (Lutz and Bujard, 1997)
   3600..3618    -  promoter       PLtetO-1 promoter (fragment): modified phage lambda PL promoter with tet operator sites (Lutz and Bujard, 1997)
   3628..3647    -  promoter       tight TRE promoter (fragment): Tet-responsive promoter PTight, consisting of seven tet operator sequences followed by the minimal CMV promoter
   3657..3676    -  promoter       tight TRE promoter (fragment): Tet-responsive promoter PTight, consisting of seven tet operator sequences followed by the minimal CMV promoter
   3701..3721    -  promoter       PLtetO-1 promoter (fragment): modified phage lambda PL promoter with tet operator sites (Lutz and Bujard, 1997)
   3732..3751    -  promoter       H1-2O2 promoter (fragment): doxycycline-inducible variant of the human H1 RNA promoter (Henriksen et al., 2007)
   3761..3779    -  protein_bind   tet operator: tetO; bacterial operator O2 for the tetR and tetA genes tetracycline repressor TetR
   3804..3824    -  promoter       PLtetO-1 promoter (fragment): modified phage lambda PL promoter with tet operator sites (Lutz and Bujard, 1997)
   3835..3854    -  promoter       PLtetO-1 promoter (fragment): modified phage lambda PL promoter with tet operator sites (Lutz and Bujard, 1997)
   3862..3882    -  promoter       PLtetO-1 promoter (fragment): modified phage lambda PL promoter with tet operator sites (Lutz and Bujard, 1997)
   3909..3928    -  promoter       PLtetO-1 promoter (fragment): modified phage lambda PL promoter with tet operator sites (Lutz and Bujard, 1997)
   3938..3956    -  protein_bind   tet operator: tetO; bacterial operator O2 for the tetR and tetA genes tetracycline repressor TetR
   3967..3986    -  promoter       PLtetO-1 promoter (fragment): modified phage lambda PL promoter with tet operator sites (Lutz and Bujard, 1997)
   4012..4033    -  promoter       H1-2O2 promoter (fragment): doxycycline-inducible variant of the human H1 RNA promoter (Henriksen et al., 2007)
   4040..4059    -  promoter       tight TRE promoter (fragment): Tet-responsive promoter PTight, consisting of seven tet operator sequences followed by the minimal CMV promoter
   4070..4089    -  promoter       PLtetO-1 promoter (fragment): modified phage lambda PL promoter with tet operator sites (Lutz and Bujard, 1997)
   4115..4133    -  promoter       PLtetO-1 promoter (fragment): modified phage lambda PL promoter with tet operator sites (Lutz and Bujard, 1997)
   4144..4163    -  promoter       PLtetO-1 promoter (fragment): modified phage lambda PL promoter with tet operator sites (Lutz and Bujard, 1997)
   4173..4191    -  promoter       PLtetO-1 promoter (fragment): modified phage lambda PL promoter with tet operator sites (Lutz and Bujard, 1997)
   4217..4236    -  promoter       tight TRE promoter (fragment): Tet-responsive promoter PTight, consisting of seven tet operator sequences followed by the minimal CMV promoter
   4247..4265    -  protein_bind   tet operator: tetO; bacterial operator O2 for the tetR and tetA genes tetracycline repressor TetR
   4276..4294    -  protein_bind   tet operator: tetO; bacterial operator O2 for the tetR and tetA genes tetracycline repressor TetR
   4319..4339    -  protein_bind   tetracycline response element (fragment): contains seven copies of the tetracycline operator tetO tetracycline repressor TetR
   4350..4369    -  promoter       PLtetO-1 promoter (fragment): modified phage lambda PL promoter with tet operator sites (Lutz and Bujard, 1997)
   4379..4397    -  promoter       PLtetO-1 promoter (fragment): modified phage lambda PL promoter with tet operator sites (Lutz and Bujard, 1997)
   4424..4442    -  protein_bind   tet operator: tetO; bacterial operator O2 for the tetR and tetA genes tetracycline repressor TetR
   4451..4471    -  protein_bind   tetracycline response element (fragment): contains seven copies of the tetracycline operator tetO tetracycline repressor TetR
   4481..4501    -  promoter       PLtetO-1 promoter (fragment): modified phage lambda PL promoter with tet operator sites (Lutz and Bujard, 1997)
   4525..4546    -  promoter       PLtetO-1 promoter (fragment): modified phage lambda PL promoter with tet operator sites (Lutz and Bujard, 1997)
   4556..4575    -  promoter       PLtetO-1 promoter (fragment): modified phage lambda PL promoter with tet operator sites (Lutz and Bujard, 1997)
   4585..4609    -  promoter       H1-2O2 promoter (fragment): doxycycline-inducible variant of the human H1 RNA promoter (Henriksen et al., 2007)
   4628..4648    -  promoter       PLtetO-1 promoter (fragment): modified phage lambda PL promoter with tet operator sites (Lutz and Bujard, 1997)
   4657..4678    -  promoter       PLtetO-1 promoter (fragment): modified phage lambda PL promoter with tet operator sites (Lutz and Bujard, 1997)
   4688..4711    -  promoter       H1-2O2 promoter (fragment): doxycycline-inducible variant of the human H1 RNA promoter (Henriksen et al., 2007)
   4731..4751    -  promoter       PLtetO-1 promoter (fragment): modified phage lambda PL promoter with tet operator sites (Lutz and Bujard, 1997)
   4760..4780    -  protein_bind   tetracycline response element (fragment): contains seven copies of the tetracycline operator tetO tetracycline repressor TetR
   4791..4809    -  promoter       PLtetO-1 promoter (fragment): modified phage lambda PL promoter with tet operator sites (Lutz and Bujard, 1997)
   4833..4854    -  promoter       PLtetO-1 promoter (fragment): modified phage lambda PL promoter with tet operator sites (Lutz and Bujard, 1997)
   4865..4883    -  promoter       PLtetO-1 promoter (fragment): modified phage lambda PL promoter with tet operator sites (Lutz and Bujard, 1997)
   4893..4912    -  promoter       tight TRE promoter (fragment): Tet-responsive promoter PTight, consisting of seven tet operator sequences followed by the minimal CMV promoter
   4932..4957    -  promoter       PLtetO-1 promoter (fragment): modified phage lambda PL promoter with tet operator sites (Lutz and Bujard, 1997)
   4968..4986    -  promoter       PLtetO-1 promoter (fragment): modified phage lambda PL promoter with tet operator sites (Lutz and Bujard, 1997)
   4996..5015    -  promoter       tight TRE promoter (fragment): Tet-responsive promoter PTight, consisting of seven tet operator sequences followed by the minimal CMV promoter
   5042..5060    -  protein_bind   tet operator: tetO; bacterial operator O2 for the tetR and tetA genes tetracycline repressor TetR
   5063..5089    -  promoter       tight TRE promoter (fragment): Tet-responsive promoter PTight, consisting of seven tet operator sequences followed by the minimal CMV promoter
   5100..5119    -  promoter       PLtetO-1 promoter (fragment): modified phage lambda PL promoter with tet operator sites (Lutz and Bujard, 1997)
   5143..5163    -  promoter       PLtetO-1 promoter (fragment): modified phage lambda PL promoter with tet operator sites (Lutz and Bujard, 1997)
   5172..5192    -  promoter       PLtetO-1 promoter (fragment): modified phage lambda PL promoter with tet operator sites (Lutz and Bujard, 1997)
   5203..5222    -  promoter       PLtetO-1 promoter (fragment): modified phage lambda PL promoter with tet operator sites (Lutz and Bujard, 1997)
   5247..5266    -  promoter       tight TRE promoter (fragment): Tet-responsive promoter PTight, consisting of seven tet operator sequences followed by the minimal CMV promoter
   5276..5295    -  promoter       tight TRE promoter (fragment): Tet-responsive promoter PTight, consisting of seven tet operator sequences followed by the minimal CMV promoter
   5306..5325    -  promoter       PLtetO-1 promoter (fragment): modified phage lambda PL promoter with tet operator sites (Lutz and Bujard, 1997)
   5351..5375    -  promoter       H1-2O2 promoter (fragment): doxycycline-inducible variant of the human H1 RNA promoter (Henriksen et al., 2007)
   5379..5398    -  promoter       tight TRE promoter (fragment): Tet-responsive promoter PTight, consisting of seven tet operator sequences followed by the minimal CMV promoter
   5409..5427    -  promoter       PLtetO-1 promoter (fragment): modified phage lambda PL promoter with tet operator sites (Lutz and Bujard, 1997)
   5453..5472    -  promoter       PLtetO-1 promoter (fragment): modified phage lambda PL promoter with tet operator sites (Lutz and Bujard, 1997)
   5482..5502    -  promoter       PLtetO-1 promoter (fragment): modified phage lambda PL promoter with tet operator sites (Lutz and Bujard, 1997)
   5512..5531    -  promoter       PLtetO-1 promoter (fragment): modified phage lambda PL promoter with tet operator sites (Lutz and Bujard, 1997)
   5557..5576    -  promoter       PLtetO-1 promoter (fragment): modified phage lambda PL promoter with tet operator sites (Lutz and Bujard, 1997)
   5586..5604    -  promoter       PLtetO-1 promoter (fragment): modified phage lambda PL promoter with tet operator sites (Lutz and Bujard, 1997)
   5615..5641    -  promoter       TPGI promoter (fragment): S. cerevisiae GAL1 promoter modified to contain two copies of the tet operator (Ellis et al., 2009)
   5659..5678    -  promoter       PLtetO-1 promoter (fragment): modified phage lambda PL promoter with tet operator sites (Lutz and Bujard, 1997)
   5689..5708    -  promoter       PLtetO-1 promoter (fragment): modified phage lambda PL promoter with tet operator sites (Lutz and Bujard, 1997)
   5717..5736    -  promoter       PLtetO-1 promoter (fragment): modified phage lambda PL promoter with tet operator sites (Lutz and Bujard, 1997)
   5803..5828    +  misc_feature   SA: splice acceptor site
   5831..6112    +  CDS            dnaE-N (fragment): DPO3A_SYNY3 - Experimental evidence at protein level: Swiss-Prot protein existence level 1. DNA polymerase III is a complex, multichain enzyme responsible for most of the replicative synthesis in bacteria. This DNA polymerase also exhibits 3' to 5' exonuclease activity. The alpha chain is the DNA polymerase (By similarity). From Synechocystis sp. (strain PCC 6803 / Kazusa).
   6194..6218    +  CDS            3xFLAG (fragment): three tandem FLAG® epitope tags
   6271..6295    +  CDS            3xFLAG (fragment): three tandem FLAG® epitope tags, followed by an enterokinase cleavage site
   6296..7075    +  CDS            aphA1: KKA1_ECOLX - Also known as nptI. Protein inferred from homology: Swiss-Prot protein existence level 3. Resistance to kanamycin and structurally-related aminoglycosides, including amikacin. From Escherichia coli.
   8311..8329    -  promoter       T3 promoter: promoter for bacteriophage T3 RNA polymerase
   8374..8390    -  protein_bind   lac operator: The lac repressor binds to the lac operator to inhibit transcription in E. coli. This inhibition can be relieved by adding lactose or isopropyl-β-D-thiogalactopyranoside (IPTG). lac repressor encoded by lacI
   8398..8428    -  promoter       lac promoter: promoter for the E. coli lac operon
   8443..8464    -  protein_bind   CAP binding site: CAP binding activates transcription in the presence of cAMP. E. coli catabolite activator protein
   8477..8567    -  CDS            lacI (fragment): lac repressor; lacI; The lac repressor binds to the lac operator to inhibit transcription in E. coli. This inhibition can be relieved by adding lactose or isopropyl-β-D-thiogalactopyranoside (IPTG).
   8745..9333    -  rep_origin     ori: high-copy-number ColE1/pMB1/pBR322/pUC origin of replication
   9504..10364   -  CDS            AmpR: β-lactamase; bla; confers resistance to ampicillin, carbenicillin, and related antibiotics
  10365..10468   -  promoter       AmpR promoter: bla
>Addgene plasmid #174885 | pTV-Usp5-5prime-1000-24MS96T-3F_NeoR | addgene full sequence | sequence record 345247 | Addgene NGS Result
CTAAATTGTAAGCGTTAATATTTTGTTAAAATTCGCGTTAAATTTTTGTTAAATCAGCTCATTTTTTAAC
CAATAGGCCGAAATCGGCAAAATCCCTTATAAATCAAAAGAATAGACCGAGATAGGGT
[37 nt withheld, positions 129-165]
AAAGAACGTGGACTCCAACGTCAAAGG
[49 nt withheld, positions 193-241]
T
[91 nt withheld, positions 243-333]
G
[124 nt withheld, positions 335-458]
CCCATTCGCCATTCAGGCTGCGCAACTGTTGGGAAGGGCGATCGGTGCGGGCCTCTTCGCTATTACGCCA
GCTGGCGAAAGGGGGATGTGCTGCAAGGCGATTAAGTTGGGTAACGCCAGGGTTTTCCCAGTCACGACGT
TGTAAAACGACGGCCAGTGAGCGCGCGTAATACGACTCACTATAGGGCGAATTGGTTTGACATGCCTGCA
AGTGCAGGACAGAGCAGTCAGGTCTGCGGGAGCCTTCGTATTTAACCACTAATTCATTCACATTACTTAC
CGGGCCCCAGCTCGACCTCTGCCCGAACACCAGCTAGAGAAATAACTCCCAAAGCCCGGAGTTTCAAACT
TCCCTCCACGCCCCCTGCCCCGACCCTATTGGCTAAGCCGAAGCAGACTCTCATAGGCCAGTTGTGGAAA
ATGCGCCTTCCGGAGCAGAAAGCCATTGGTCTGAAGGATGTCTATCATGAGGACTGGCCAATGGGCTGAG
GACTGGCTTGCCCTCCGGTGGTGGCTCCGTGAGCTGGGGACTTTTGTTTAGTATCAGCCTGACAGCGGTG
GACTTGATGGGTGCCACTCGGCCTTTCTGTTTCATTAAACAAAATAGAATGAGTTATCAGACTGTATGCA
CAAAGCCAGCTGGAGACGGAGTTAATATGGTTTGTCTAAAGCGAAACAGCCATCCTTATTGGTTGACGGA
GTTATCACGCATCTCTCAAAATCGCCTCATTGACTACTGCTTTTCAAATACCAAGACAAGTGCTTTCTGA
TTGGACGAGTCCTTGGCAAAGTTTCAGTAATCAATGCGTTTAAACAATTCACAGTTTCTGCTCTGCACGT
AAGGCATTCTAGAGTCCTTGAATCACAGCTCCTGCAACTCCCAGCCCTCCTGGAACCGCCACATGAGCAC
TTGCCCTGGGAGAGCAGGATTGGTCCTTTCGGCCATCAGTTGTACCCGCGGCGCTTTTTATTGGTATTCG
CTGAGTGGGGGCAGAGGGTGGAGCGCCAGGAGGCAGGCTGGGTCCAACTGCCGATCTCGCGCGTCTTGCC
TTTAGCGCATGCGCACACTGAGTCGCGCTCATTGGATGCGAGAGACGGAGGGGGGCGGTACTAGGTACAG
TGGGAGCTGCTGTGTGAGGAGGAGCTGCTGCCGGTGTCATGGCGGAGCTGAGTGAAGAGGCGCTGCTGTC
AGTGTTACCGACGATCCGTGTCCCCAAGCAGGTAAGCGATAAGTATTCGATCATGCATTGGTTAGCGGCC
GCGAATTCGCCCTTGGATCCGGAATGACCACCAGGCATTCCGATGCCACGATGGACCATCAGGCCATCGA
GCTGCAGAAGTGACGACCACGCACTTCGGAGTGACAGAGGAGGATCACCCCTCTGGCCACCAGAGTAGAG
CATCAGCCTACTCACAGAGCCTACGGAGGACCACCCCGTAGGAGTAGAGCGAGGAGCACCAGCCCTCGCG
TGTGACGCACGAGCATCAGCCGTGCGATGGTAAGATCCGGAATGACCACCAGGCATTCCTCCAAGGCGAT
GGACCATCAGGCCATCGAGGACTCGAAGTGACGACCACGCACTTCGTGAAGGCAGAGGAGGATCACCCCT
CTGCCCACAGGAGTAGAGCATCAGCCTACTCCAAGCAGCTACGGAGGACCACCCCGTAGAAGTAGGGCGA
GGAGCACCAGCCCTCGCCATGGTGGCACGAGCATCAGCCGTGCAGGGTATAGATCCGGAATGACCACCAG
GCATTCCTGGCCAACGATGGACCATCAGGCCATCGGCATAGCGAAGTGACGACCACGCACTTCAGGGTAG
CAGAGGAGGATCACCCCTCTGGCCACACGAGTAGAGCATCAGCCTACTCCACAGGACTACGGAGGACCAC
CCCGTAGAAAGTGGGCGAGGAGCACCAGCCCTCGCCGTGATGGCACGAGCATCAGCCGTGCGTTAGGAAG
ATCTCGATTCGATGCAGCCTAGTTAGGGGTCGACTAGTCTACTCACTATCTCTATCACTGATAGGGAAAC
CTTCCTCTCTCTATCACTGATAGGGACCTTTTCCCTTCTCTATCACTGATAGGGACCCATATTCTCCTAG
TTTAACTTCTATCTCTATCACTGATAGGGAAACTCACTTCTCTCTATCACTGATAGGGACCTTATCCCCT
CTCTATCACTGATAGGGATATTATATTTCCTAGTATTCACCTCCTCTCTATCACTGATAGGGATTCACCA
TTTTCTCTATCACTGATAGGGATATTTCCTTCTCTCTATCACTGATAGGGACATATTTTTCCCTAGTCAA
TCCTCACTCTCTATCACTGATAGGGACTAACAAAATTCTCTATCACTGATAGGGAAAACCAAACATCTCT
ATCACTGATAGGGATCATCATTTTCCTAGTATAACCATACTCTCTATCACTGATAGGGATCACCCCCACT
CTCTATCACTGATAGGGATTACACAACTTCTCTATCACTGATAGGGACTCTCTTTATCCTAGTCACATTA
ACATCTCTATCACTGATAGGGACACCTTTTCATCTCTATCACTGATAGGGACATCCATTATTCTCTATCA
CTGATAGGGACATTAACTCTCCTAGTAAAATCCCCATCTCTATCACTGATAGGGAAACCTCATCATCTCT
ATCACTGATAGGGAATCTATTCCATCTCTATCACTGATAGGGATATCTTTTATCCTAGTCCTAACATCAT
CTCTATCACTGATAGGGAACCCAAACTTTCTCTATCACTGATAGGGACCAATTTACCTCTCTATCACTGA
TAGGGAATCTTCTTATCCTAGTACAAAACTAATCTCTATCACTGATAGGGAATCCCTCCCTTCTCTATCA
CTGATAGGGATACCTTTCCTTCTCTATCACTGATAGGGAATTACTTTTACCTAGTAATACCTCAATCTCT
ATCACTGATAGGGAAAATCACTAATCTCTATCACTGATAGGGATTTTTATTATTCTCTATCACTGATAGG
GAACTCCTTTAACCTAGTCTATTCCATTTCTCTATCACTGATAGGGATTCACTACCCTCTCTATCACTGA
TAGGGATTATTTCTTCTCTCTATCACTGATAGGGAATTTTTCCTTCCTAGTACCATAACCCTCTCTATCA
CTGATAGGGAACACCAATATTCTCTATCACTGATAGGGACATTATTTATTCTCTATCACTGATAGGGAAT
TATTACTCCCTAGTTCTTACATTATCTCTATCACTGATAGGGAACCCCTCTCCTCTCTATCACTGATAGG
GATATCAATCACTCTCTATCACTGATAGGGACCTATTATACCCTAGTCCAATATATATCTCTATCACTGA
TAGGGACCACACTTCTTCTCTATCACTGATAGGGATCACCTTATATCTCTATCACTGATAGGGACACTCT
CTATCCTAGTCCAATCCTTTTCTCTATCACTGATAGGGATAAACACATCTCTCTATCACTGATAGGGATA
CATTTTACTCTCTATCACTGATAGGGATTCTCCCTTTCCTAGTCTTAACTTCTTCTCTATCACTGATAGG
GATTTTTCCAATTCTCTATCACTGATAGGGAATCACTTCATTCTCTATCACTGATAGGGATTATTTCTCC
CCTAGTTCACTCCTACTCTCTATCACTGATAGGGACTCCCAATATTCTCTATCACTGATAGGGATATTTT
TCTCTCTCTATCACTGATAGGGACACCTCCTCTCCTAGTTACCACAACTTCTCTATCACTGATAGGGAAT
ACTCTCAATCTCTATCACTGATAGGGATTTCTATTTCTCTCTATCACTGATAGGGAATACCCTCTACCTA
GTAACAAATCTTTCTCTATCACTGATAGGGAATAATATATCTCTCTATCACTGATAGGGATCTTATACCC
TCTCTATCACTGATAGGGACCTTCCACCTCCTAGTTAATCAAATATCTCTATCACTGATAGGGATAATCT
ACTTTCTCTATCACTGATAGGGAAACTCATCCATCTCTATCACTGATAGGGATTTTTAACTTCCTAGTAT
CCATTCTATCTCTATCACTGATAGGGATAATACAAACTCTCTATCACTGATAGGGATACTCTCCTTTCTC
TATCACTGATAGGGACCTTATTTTCCCTAGTATAATCCCTATCTCTATCACTGATAGGGAACATTAACTA
TCTCTATCACTGATAGGGATTTTATTCCTTCTCTATCACTGATAGGGAACTTACCTATCCTAGTATACCC
ATAATCTCTATCACTGATAGGGAAACCAAAATTTCTCTATCACTGATAGGGAATCCAATTACTCTCTATC
ACTGATAGGGATTTCTATCTCCCTAGTTTAAAACCAATCTCTATCACTGATAGGGAACCCCTAAACTCTC
TATCACTGATAGGGATTTCTCTTATTCTCTATCACTGATAGGGACCTTCTCTCACCTAGTCTACTCACTA
TCTCTATCACTGATAGGGAAACCTTCCTCTCTCTATCACTGATAGGGACCTTTTCCCTTCTCTATCACTG
ATAGGGACCCATATTCTCCTAGTACACTATAAATCTCTATCACTGATAGGGAAAACATACCTTCTCTATC
ACTGATAGGGACTATATTTTTTCTCTATCACTGATAGGGATCTAATACTTCCTAGTACTTTAAATATCTC
TATCACTGATAGGGAATCTACTAAATCTCTATCACTGATAGGGACCCATAAACTTCTCTATCACTGATAG
GGATATTCTTTAACCTAGTACAATACCATTCTCTATCACTGATAGGGACCCCCCTAATTCTCTATCACTG
ATAGGGAATTTTTTTCCTCTCTATCACTGATAGGGATTATCTCTTCCCTAGTTCCTCTTAAATCTCTATC
ACTGATAGGGATCTCACTACTTCTCTATCACTGATAGGGAAACTCATAACTCTCTATCACTGATAGGGAA
AATTATCTTCCTAGTAAAACACCTATCTCTATCACTGATAGGGATATTATACCATCTCTATCACTGATAG
GGATTTATCATTTTCTCTATCACTGATAGGGATTTTTACCATCCTAGTTAAAAATATCTCTCTATCACTG
ATAGGGATCACTAACTCTCTCTATCACTGATAGGGAACTATTCTATTCTCTATCACTGATAGGGACACTT
TTTAACCTAGTACATTACCCATCTCTATCACTGATAGGGAACCTATCTCTTCTCTATCACTGATAGGGAT
ATTTTTTCATCTCTATCACTGATAGGGAAAACTTTACACCTAGGATTACCCTGTTATCCCTACTCGACAT
CGATTAGCTGATACGATAAAGCTTCTGACCTCTTCTCTTCCTCCCACAGGGATGTCTGAGCTACGATACA
GAGATCCTCACAGTTGAGTACGGATTTCTGCCCATTGGCAAAATAGTCGAGGAAAGGATTGAATGCACAG
TTTACACAGTGGACAAGAATGGCTTTGTCTATACACAGCCAATAGCCCAGTGGCATAACCGAGGAGAGCA
AGAGGTATTCGAGTATTGTCTCGAAGATGGGAGTATCATCCGAGCCACCAAAGACCACAAATTCATGACA
ACAGACGGACAAATGCTGCCTATTGACGAAATATTTGAGAGAGGTTTGGATCTGAAGCAGGTTGACGGGC
TGCCCGCCGGAGCCGGTGCCGGAGCTGCAAGCGGGAAAGAGAAAACACATGTTTCCCGGCCTAGGGATTA
CAAGGATGACGACGATAAGGGCACTGCAAGCAGTGACTATAAGGATGATGATGACAAAGGGTCTGGTGGG
GGCGACTATAAGGATGACGATGACAAGCGGCCTAGGCTTAATAGCAACATGGACGCAGACCTTTATGGAT
ATAAGTGGGCTCGCGACAATGTAGGACAGAGCGGCGCTACTATTTATCGGCTCTATGGAAAACCCGATGC
TCCCGAGCTGTTCCTGAAGCACGGCAAGGGATCCGTAGCAAACGACGTTACAGACGAAATGGTACGACTC
AACTGGTTGACAGAATTTATGCCCCTGCCCACTATCAAGCACTTCATAAGAACTCCTGATGACGCTTGGC
TGCTGACAACCGCAATCCCCGGTAAAACAGCATTCCAGGTCCTTGAAGAGTATCCAGACTCTGGTGAGAA
TATTGTGGACGCACTGGCAGTATTCCTCAGGCGGCTCCACAGTATTCCTGTTTGCAATTGTCCCTTTAAC
TCTGACAGGGTATTCAGGCTCGCCCAGGCCCAATCACGAATGAATAATGGCTTGGTTGATGCAAGCGATT
TCGATGATGAACGCAATGGCTGGCCTGTTGAACAAGTTTGGAAAGAAATGCACAAGCTCCTGCCCTTTTC
ACCCGATTCTGTAGTGACTCACGGGGACTTCAGCCTCGACAATTTGATCTTCGATGAAGGAAAGCTTATC
GGCTGCATAGATGTTGGGCGCGTTGGGATAGCCGACAGATACCAGGACCTGGCCATATTGTGGAATTGTC
TCGGCGAGTTTTCCCCTAGCTTGCAAAAACGGCTCTTTCAGAAGTATGGCATAGATAACCCCGACATGAA
TAAACTTCAATTCCATCTGATGCTTGACGAGTTCTTCGGAACTGCTGGAGCTGGAGCTGGGGCTGTAAAG
GGAGGAGGTGGATCTGGTGGAGGAGGTAGTGGAGGAGGTGGAAGTGGTGGGGGAGTAAAGATCATCAGTC
GAAAATCCCTGGGCACCCAAAATGTATACGATATTGGGGTCGAGAAAGATCACAATTTTCTCCTGAAGAA
TGGTCTGGTTGCAAGCAATTGCTTCGCGGGAGACCGGGTCCATAAAGACGAGTGCGCTTTCTCTTTCGAC
ACGCCGGTAAGCCCATTCCCCACGCCCGCGACGACCACGACTTCCTTCCATTGCCCTGGTCATTCGGCCA
GGCCTGCAAACCTTGGGCTACCGCCTCCTTGCGATGCACCCTGGGACTTGTAGTTTTCTCCATACCTCTC
TGCTTTTGCTTTTCATTCTCTGTAGCTGTAGTATGACTACCACTCCCGGAAGCTACAGCTCTCGCCTTGC
CCACTCCTGGTCTCGTGAAGCATTATGGGCATTGTAGTTGGCCATGTCCCTAGTTCCTATTCTAAGTTCG
AATTGTAACCCGTACGGCGAACTACATCCCCCAGGCGACTCCCAGAAAAACCCTTGAATGTGGCCTTGCA
CGTTGCGCAGGGCTCTCCGGGTTTTGTAGTTTCATGTGGGAGGAGTAGGGGCGACTCCCCGCTGTTCAGG
GCAAGGGTTGAGATTGGGAAGGTATGTATCCTGCAGCTTCTAGTCTGGAAGAGGATGCCAATCTGTGAAG
AAGTCCGATTTAGAGAAACACTGAGTTAAATAGCCTCCACTAGTGGTTAATTTGGACAGGGGATGAGGAG
GTGGGCCATTGGTCAGGGAGGAGGAAAAATACCCAATGGAGAGTTCTAGTCGTTTTTTCCTTTGAAGTGA
ACTATAGCCGCGACCCCTCCCATTCCTCCGTCCTTCACAGGTTGCCGAGACAACCCCTCTCTCAAGTATT
CCTTAGAAAGGGTTTCTTTGGAGGATGCTAAGGCCCCTTTCTCGTCTTGCTCCCACTCTTGTCTAGTTAG
ACAAAGCCGCCACCCACACCGTGCTTCACGTTCTGCAGGCTCCACCTTGTACCTCCCTTCCTGCAGTTCT
GCCTTCCTGTGTCATCTTCAGCCAGAGAGGAGCCTTCAGGCCCTAACTGAAAGGGCCGCAGTTTGGTTGG
GATCCGCCCCCTTCATCACCCCTCCCCTCTAGCGGTTGTTGGGCCCCCTGCACTTGCAGGCATGTCAAAC
CAGCTTTTGTTCCCTTTAGTGAGGGTTAATTGCGCGCTTGGCGTAATCATGGTCATAGCTGTTTCCTGTG
TGAAATTGTTATCCGCTCACAATTCCACACAACATACGAGCCGGAAGCATAAAGTGTAAAGCCTGGGGTG
CCTAATGAGTGAGCTAACTCACATTAATTGCGTTGCGCTCACTGCCCGCTTTCCAGTCGGGAAACCTGTC
GTGCCAGCTGCATTAATGAATCGGCCAACGCGCGGGGAGAGGCGGTTTGCGTATTGGGCCGCTTCCTCGC
TCACTGACTCGCTGCGCTCGGTCGTTCGGCTGCGGCGAGCGGTATCAGCTCACTCAAAGGCGGTAATACG
GTTATCCACAGAATCAGGGGATAACGCAGGAAAGAACATGTGAGCAAAAGGCCAGCAAAAGGCCAGGAAC
CGTAAAAAGGCCGCGTTGCTGGCGTTTTTCCATAGGCTCCGCCCCCCTGACGAGCATCACAAAAATCGAC
GCTCAAGTCAGAGGTGGCGAAACCCGACAGGACTATAAAGATACCAGGCGTTTCCCCCTGGAAGCTCCCT
CGTGCGCTCTCCTGTTCCGACCCTGCCGCTTACCGGATACCTGTCCGCCTTTCTCCCTTCGGGAAGCGTG
GCGCTTTCTCATAGCTCACGCTGTAGGTATCTCAGTTCGGTGTAGGTCGTTCGCTCCAAGCTGGGCTGTG
TGCACGAACCCCCCGTTCAGCCCGACCGCTGCGCCTTATCCGGTAACTATCGTCTTGAGTCCAACCCGGT
AAGACACGACTTATCGCCACTGGCAGCAGCCACTGGTAACAGGATTAGCAGAGCGAGGTATGTAGGCGGT
GCTACAGAGTTCTTGAAGTGGTGGCCTAACTACGGCTACACTAGAAGAACAGTATTTGGTATCTGCGCTC
TGCTGAAGCCAGTTACCTTCGGAAAAAGAGTTGGTAGCTCTTGATCCGGCAAACAAACCACCGCTGGTAG
CGGTGGTTTTTTTGTTTGCAAGCAGCAGATTACGCGCAGAAAAAAAGGATCTCAAGAAGATCCTTTGATC
TTTTCTACGGGGTCTGACGCTCAGTGGAACGAAAACTCACGTTAAGGGATTTTGGTCATGAGATTATCAA
AAAGGATCTTCACCTAGATCCTTTTAAATTAAAAATGAAGTTTTAAATCAATCTAAAGTATATATGAGTA
AACTTGGTCTGACAGTTACCAATGCTTAATCAGTGAGGCACCTATCTCAGCGATCTGTCTATTTCGTTCA
TCCATAGTTGCCTGACTCCCCGTCGTGTAGATAACTACGATACGGGAGGGCTTACCATCTGGCCCCAGTG
CTGCAATGATACCGCGGCTGCCACGCTCACCGGCTCCAGATTTATCAGCAATAAACCAGCCAGCCGGAAG
GGCCGAGCGCAGAAGTGGTCCTGCAACTTTATCCGCCTCCATCCAGTCTATTAATTGTTGCCGGGAAGCT
AGAGTAAGTAGTTCGCCAGTTAATAGTTTGCGCAACGTTGTTGCCATTGCTACAGGCATCGTGGTGTCAC
GCTCGTCGTTTGGTATGGCTTCATTCAGCTCCGGTTCCCAACGATCAAGGCGAGTTACATGATCCCCCAT
GTTGTGCAAAAAAGCGGTTAGCTCCTTCGGTCCTCCGATCGTTGTCAGAAGTAAGTTGGCCGCAGTGTTA
TCACTCATGGTTATGGCAGCACTGCATAATTCTCTTACTGTCATGCCATCCGTAAGATGCTTTTCTGTGA
CTGGTGAGTACTCAACCAAGTCATTCTGAGAATAGTGTATGCGGCGACCGAGTTGCTCTTGCCCGGCGTC
AATACGGGATAATACCGCGCCACATAGCAGAACTTTAAAAGTGCTCATCATTGGAAAACGTTCTTCGGGG
CGAAAACTCTCAAGGATCTTACCGCTGTTGAGATCCAGTTCGATGTAACCCACTCGTGCACCCAACTGAT
CTTCAGCATCTTTTACTTTCACCAGCGTTTCTGGGTGAGCAAAAACAGGAAGGCAAAATGCCGCAAAAAA
GGGAATAAGGGCGACACGGAAATGTTGAATACTCATACTCTTCCTTTTCAATATTATTGAAGCATTTATC
AGGGTTATTGTCTCATGAGCGGATACATATTTGAATGTATTTAGAAAAATAAACAAATAGGGATTCCGCG
CACATTTCCCCGAAAAGTGCCAC
